Addgene plasmid #223174: pLentiRNACRISPR_009-TetO-NLS-RfxCas13d-NLS-WPRE-EFS-rtTA3-2A-EGFP
Purpose: Expresses RfxCas13d in mammalian cells for knockdown of target RNAs in combination with compatible crRNAs. Localized to the nucleus
Depositing lab: Neville Sanjana. Depositing organization: New York Genome Center. Publication: Low copy CRISPR-Cas13d mitigates collateral RNA cleavage. Hart SK, Wessels HH, Mendez-Mancilla A, Muller S, Drabavicius G, Choi O, Sanjana NE. bioRxiv [Preprint]. 2024 May 14:2024.05.13.594039. doi: 10.1101/2024.05.13.594039. PubMed 38798586.
Backbone
  Vector backbone: pLentiRNACRISPR_007 - TetO-NLS-RfxCas13d-NLS-WPRE-EFS-rtTA3-2A-Blast
  Vector type: Lentiviral
Growth in bacteria
  Bacterial resistance: Ampicillin, 100 μg/mL
  Growth temperature: 37°C
  Growth strain: NEB Stable
  Copy number: High Copy
Gene/Insert
  Gene/Insert name: RfxCas13d
  Species: H. sapiens (human)
  Tag / fusion protein: NLS-HA (C terminal on insert)
Terms and licenses: Academic/Nonprofit Terms; Industry Terms: Not Available to Industry
Depositor comments: Please visit https://doi.org/10.1101/2024.05.13.594039 for bioRxiv preprint.
How to cite: pLentiRNACRISPR_009-TetO-NLS-RfxCas13d-NLS-WPRE-EFS-rtTA3-2A-EGFP was a gift from Neville Sanjana (Addgene plasmid # 223174 ; http://n2t.net/addgene:223174 ; RRID:Addgene_223174)
