[The description below was written by a language model from this plasmid's Addgene catalogue record and pLannotate feature annotations shown in this document.]
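Description:
pLentiRNACRISPR_009-TetO-NLS-RfxCas13d-NLS-WPRE-EFS-rtTA3-2A-EGFP is a lentiviral transfer plasmid of about 13 kb for doxycycline-inducible expression of the RNA-targeting CRISPR effector RfxCas13d in mammalian cells. It derives from the pLentiRNACRISPR_007 backbone, in which the marker following rtTA3 was blasticidin resistance; here that position carries EGFP. In bacteria it is maintained through a high-copy ColE1/pUC origin with ampicillin resistance. The backbone also carries an f1 origin and an SV40/EM7-driven bleomycin/Zeocin resistance cassette lying outside the LTR-flanked region. Viral genome transcription is driven by a CMV enhancer/promoter fused to a truncated HIV-1 5' LTR, followed by the Ψ packaging signal, RRE and cPPT/CTS. A 3' LTR and bGH polyadenylation signal close the unit.

The payload consists of two cassettes. A Tet-responsive tight TRE promoter drives RfxCas13d, which originates from Ruminococcus flavefaciens although the catalogue lists the insert species as human. The construct name indicates flanking nuclear localisation signals, and the record lists a C-terminal NLS-HA tag, consistent with the annotated HA epitope fragment; a WPRE follows to enhance transcript expression. Downstream, the EF-1α core (EFS) promoter constitutively expresses rtTA3 linked by a 2A peptide to EGFP. Transduced cells are therefore marked by fluorescence and supply the transactivator that switches on Cas13d when doxycycline is present.

The plasmid encodes no crRNA, so a compatible guide must be supplied separately. It is intended for knockdown of target RNAs with nuclear-localised Cas13d. The associated study concerns reducing collateral RNA cleavage through low-copy Cas13d delivery.
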