Features (pLannotate 1.2.2; 38 found; start..end, strand, type, name):
      1..380     +  enhancer       CMV enhancer: human cytomegalovirus immediate early enhancer
    381..580     +  promoter       CMV promoter: human cytomegalovirus (CMV) immediate early promoter
    598..778     +  LTR            5' LTR (truncated): truncated 5' long terminal repeat (LTR) from HIV-1
    825..950     +  misc_feature   HIV-1 Ψ: packaging signal of human immunodeficiency virus type 1
    934..1297    +  CDS            HIV-1 gag (fragment): gag protein from human immunodeficiency virus 1; gag
   1443..1676    +  misc_feature   RRE: The Rev response element (RRE) of HIV-1 allows for Rev-dependent mRNA export from the nucleus to the cytoplasm.
   2053..2153    +  CDS            Rev (fragment): human immunodeficiency virus 1 (HIV-1) Rev protein; rev; enhances nuclear export of unspliced and incompletely spliced viral mRNAs
   2203..2320    +  misc_feature   cPPT/CTS: central polypurine tract and central termination sequence of HIV-1
   2365..2385    +  protein_bind   attB4: mutant version of attB; core recombination site for the Gateway® BP reaction BP Clonase™
   2421..2699    +  promoter       tight TRE promoter (fragment): Tet-responsive promoter PTight, consisting of seven tet operator sequences followed by the minimal CMV promoter
   2771..5668    +  CDS            RfxCas13d: RNA-targeting Type VI CRISPR protein from Ruminococcus flavefaciens strain XPD3002 (Konermann et al., 2018)
   5708..5736    +  CDS            3xHA (fragment): three tandem HA epitope tags
   5761..5784    +  misc_feature   MCS (fragment): pBluescript multiple cloning site
   5784..6372    +  misc_feature   WPRE: woodchuck hepatitis virus posttranscriptional regulatory element
   6373..6393    +  misc_feature   MCS (fragment): pBluescript multiple cloning site
   6394..6411    +  CDS            small t antigen (fragment): SV40 (simian virus 40) small t antigen
   6437..6648    +  promoter       EF-1α core promoter: core promoter for human elongation factor EF-1α
   6673..7377    +  CDS            rtTA3: reverse tetracycline transactivator 3 activates expression from Tet-responsive promoters in the presence of doxycycline
   7447..8163    +  CDS            EGFP: the original enhanced GFP (Yang et al., 1996) mammalian codon-optimized
   8162..8233    +  CDS            nef (fragment): NEF_HV1Z2 - Experimental evidence at protein level: Swiss-Prot protein existence level 1. Extracellular Nef protein targets CD4(+) T-lymphocytes for apoptosis by interacting with CXCR4 surface receptors. From Human immunodeficiency virus type 1 group M subtype D (isolate Z2/CDC-Z34) (HIV-1).
   8235..8547    +  LTR            5' LTR (fragment): 5' long terminal repeat (LTR) from HIV-1
   8555..8735    +  LTR            5' LTR (truncated): truncated 5' long terminal repeat (LTR) from HIV-1
   8767..8991    +  polyA_signal   bGH poly(A) signal: bovine growth hormone polyadenylation signal
   8995..9016    +  promoter       SV40 promoter (fragment): SV40 enhancer and early promoter
   9037..9465    +  rep_origin     f1 ori (sequence partly withheld): f1 bacteriophage origin of replication; arrow indicates direction of (+) strand synthesis
   9479..9808    +  promoter       SV40 promoter: SV40 enhancer and early promoter
   9856..9903    +  promoter       EM7 promoter: synthetic bacterial promoter&nbsp
   9922..10296   +  CDS            BleoR: antibiotic-binding protein; Sh ble from Streptoalloteichus hindustanus; confers resistance to bleomycin, phleomycin, and Zeocin™
  10306..10431   +  CDS            ble (fragment): BLE_KLEPN - Experimental evidence at protein level: Swiss-Prot protein existence level 1. Binding protein with a strong affinity to the bleomycin family of antibiotics. Binds to CL990; an antimitotic-antibiotic compound. From Klebsiella pneumoniae.
  10426..10547   +  polyA_signal   SV40 poly(A) signal: SV40 polyadenylation signal
  10618..10640   -  protein_bind   lac operator (fragment): The lac repressor binds to the lac operator to inhibit transcription in E. coli. This inhibition can be relieved by adding lactose or isopropyl-β-D-thiogalactopyranoside (IPTG). lac repressor encoded by lacI
  10644..10674   -  promoter       lac promoter: promoter for the E. coli lac operon
  10689..10710   -  protein_bind   CAP binding site: CAP binding activates transcription in the presence of cAMP. E. coli catabolite activator protein
  10723..10815   -  CDS            lacI (fragment): lac repressor; lacI; The lac repressor binds to the lac operator to inhibit transcription in E. coli. This inhibition can be relieved by adding lactose or isopropyl-β-D-thiogalactopyranoside (IPTG).
  10998..11586   -  rep_origin     ori: high-copy-number ColE1/pMB1/pBR322/pUC origin of replication
  11757..12617   -  CDS            AmpR: β-lactamase; bla; confers resistance to ampicillin, carbenicillin, and related antibiotics
  12618..12722   -  promoter       AmpR promoter: bla
  12781..12833   -  misc_feature   bom (fragment): basis of mobility region from pBR322
>Addgene plasmid #223174 | pLentiRNACRISPR_009-TetO-NLS-RfxCas13d-NLS-WPRE-EFS-rtTA3-2A-EGFP | addgene full sequence | sequence record 466772 | Addgene NGS Result
GACATTGATTATTGACTAGTTATTAATAGTAATCAATTACGGGGTCATTAGTTCATAGCCCATATATGGA
GTTCCGCGTTACATAACTTACGGTAAATGGCCCGCCTGGCTGACCGCCCAACGACCCCCGCCCATTGACG
TCAATAATGACGTATGTTCCCATAGTAACGCCAATAGGGACTTTCCATTGACGTCAATGGGTGGAGTATT
TACGGTAAACTGCCCACTTGGCAGTACATCAAGTGTATCATATGCCAAGTACGCCCCCTATTGACGTCAA
TGACGGTAAATGGCCCGCCTGGCATTATGCCCAGTACATGACCTTATGGGACTTTCCTACTTGGCAGTAC
ATCTACGTATTAGTCATCGCTATTACCATGGTGATGCGGTTTTGGCAGTACATCAATGGGCGTGGATAGC
GGTTTGACTCACGGGGATTTCCAAGTCTCCACCCCATTGACGTCAATGGGAGTTTGTTTTGGCACCAAAA
TCAACGGGACTTTCCAAAATGTCGTAACAACTCCGCCCCATTGACGCAAATGGGCGGTAGGCGTGTACGG
TGGGAGGTCTATATAAGCAGCGCGTTTTGCCTGTACTGGGTCTCTCTGGTTAGACCAGATCTGAGCCTGG
GAGCTCTCTGGCTAACTAGGGAACCCACTGCTTAAGCCTCAATAAAGCTTGCCTTGAGTGCTTCAAGTAG
TGTGTGCCCGTCTGTTGTGTGACTCTGGTAACTAGAGATCCCTCAGACCCTTTTAGTCAGTGTGGAAAAT
CTCTAGCAGTGGCGCCCGAACAGGGACTTGAAAGCGAAAGGGAAACCAGAGGAGCTCTCTCGACGCAGGA
CTCGGCTTGCTGAAGCGCGCACGGCAAGAGGCGAGGGGCGGCGACTGGTGAGTACGCCAAAAATTTTGAC
TAGCGGAGGCTAGAAGGAGAGAGATGGGTGCGAGAGCGTCAGTATTAAGCGGGGGAGAATTAGATCGCGA
TGGGAAAAAATTCGGTTAAGGCCAGGGGGAAAGAAAAAATATAAATTAAAACATATAGTATGGGCAAGCA
GGGAGCTAGAACGATTCGCAGTTAATCCTGGCCTGTTAGAAACATCAGAAGGCTGTAGACAAATACTGGG
ACAGCTACAACCATCCCTTCAGACAGGATCAGAAGAACTTAGATCATTATATAATACAGTAGCAACCCTC
TATTGTGTGCATCAAAGGATAGAGATAAAAGACACCAAGGAAGCTTTAGACAAGATAGAGGAAGAGCAAA
ACAAAAGTAAGACCACCGCACAGCAAGCGGCCGCTGATCTTCAGACCTGGAGGAGGAGATATGAGGGACA
ATTGGAGAAGTGAATTATATAAATATAAAGTAGTAAAAATTGAACCATTAGGAGTAGCACCCACCAAGGC
AAAGAGAAGAGTGGTGCAGAGAGAAAAAAGAGCAGTGGGAATAGGAGCTTTGTTCCTTGGGTTCTTGGGA
GCAGCAGGAAGCACTATGGGCGCAGCGTCAATGACGCTGACGGTACAGGCCAGACAATTATTGTCTGGTA
TAGTGCAGCAGCAGAACAATTTGCTGAGGGCTATTGAGGCGCAACAGCATCTGTTGCAACTCACAGTCTG
GGGCATCAAGCAGCTCCAGGCAAGAATCCTGGCTGTGGAAAGATACCTAAAGGATCAACAGCTCCTGGGG
ATTTGGGGTTGCTCTGGAAAACTCATTTGCACCACTGCTGTGCCTTGGAATGCTAGTTGGAGTAATAAAT
CTCTGGAACAGATTTGGAATCACACGACCTGGATGGAGTGGGACAGAGAAATTAACAATTACACAAGCTT
AATACACTCCTTAATTGAAGAATCGCAAAACCAGCAAGAAAAGAATGAACAAGAATTATTGGAATTAGAT
AAATGGGCAAGTTTGTGGAATTGGTTTAACATAACAAATTGGCTGTGGTATATAAAATTATTCATAATGA
TAGTAGGAGGCTTGGTAGGTTTAAGAATAGTTTTTGCTGTACTTTCTATAGTGAATAGAGTTAGGCAGGG
ATATTCACCATTATCGTTTCAGACCCACCTCCCAACCCCGAGGGGACCCGACAGGCCCGAAGGAATAGAA
GAAGAAGGTGGAGAGAGAGACAGAGACAGATCCATTCGATTAGTGAACGGATCGGCACTGCGTGCGCCAA
TTCTGCAGACAAATGGCAGTATTCATCCACAATTTTAAAAGAAAAGGGGGGATTGGGGGGTACAGTGCAG
GGGAAAGAATAGTAGACATAATAGCAACAGACATACAAACTAAAGAATTACAAAAACAAATTACAAAAAT
TCAAAATTTTCGGGTTTATTACAGGGACAGCAGAGATCCAGTTTGGTTAATTAACAACTTTGTATAGAAA
AGTTGGCTCCGAATTCGCCCTTCAGGTCCGAGGTTCTAGACGAGTTTACTCCCTATCAGTGATAGAGAAC
GATGTCGAGTTTACTCCCTATCAGTGATAGAGAACGTATGTCGAGTTTACTCCCTATCAGTGATAGAGAA
CGTATGTCGAGTTTACTCCCTATCAGTGATAGAGAACGTATGTCGAGTTTATCCCTATCAGTGATAGAGA
ACGTATGTCGAGTTTACTCCCTATCAGTGATAGAGAACGTATGTCGAGGTAGGCGTGTACGGTGGGAGGC
CTATATAAGCAGAGCTCGTTTAGTGAACCGTCAGATCGCAAAGGGCGAATTCGACCCAAGTTTGTACAGC
CACCATGAGCCCCAAGAAGAAGAGAAAGGTGGAGGCCAGCATCGAAAAAAAAAAGTCCTTCGCCAAGGGC
ATGGGCGTGAAGTCCACACTCGTGTCCGGCTCCAAAGTGTACATGACAACCTTCGCCGAAGGCAGCGACG
CCAGGCTGGAAAAGATCGTGGAGGGCGACAGCATCAGGAGCGTGAATGAGGGCGAGGCCTTCAGCGCTGA
AATGGCCGATAAAAACGCCGGCTATAAGATCGGCAACGCCAAATTCAGCCATCCTAAGGGCTACGCCGTG
GTGGCTAACAACCCTCTGTATACAGGACCCGTCCAGCAGGATATGCTCGGCCTGAAGGAAACTCTGGAAA
AGAGGTACTTCGGCGAGAGCGCTGATGGCAATGACAATATTTGTATCCAGGTGATCCATAACATCCTGGA
CATTGAAAAAATCCTCGCCGAATACATTACCAACGCCGCCTACGCCGTCAACAATATCTCCGGCCTGGAT
AAGGACATTATTGGATTCGGCAAGTTCTCCACAGTGTATACCTACGACGAATTCAAAGACCCCGAGCACC
ATAGGGCCGCTTTCAACAATAACGATAAGCTCATCAACGCCATCAAGGCCCAGTATGACGAGTTCGACAA
CTTCCTCGATAACCCCAGACTCGGCTATTTCGGCCAGGCCTTTTTCAGCAAGGAGGGCAGAAATTACATC
ATCAATTACGGCAACGAATGCTATGACATTCTGGCCCTCCTGAGCGGACTGAGGCACTGGGTGGTCCATA
ACAACGAAGAAGAGTCCAGGATCTCCAGGACCTGGCTCTACAACCTCGATAAGAACCTCGACAACGAATA
CATCTCCACCCTCAACTACCTCTACGACAGGATCACCAATGAGCTGACCAACTCCTTCTCCAAGAACTCC
GCCGCCAACGTGAACTATATTGCCGAAACTCTGGGAATCAACCCTGCCGAATTCGCCGAACAATATTTCA
GATTCAGCATTATGAAAGAGCAGAAAAACCTCGGATTCAATATCACCAAGCTCAGGGAAGTGATGCTGGA
CAGGAAGGATATGTCCGAGATCAGGAAAAATCATAAGGTGTTCGACTCCATCAGGACCAAGGTCTACACC
ATGATGGACTTTGTGATTTATAGGTATTACATCGAAGAGGATGCCAAGGTGGCTGCCGCCAATAAGTCCC
TCCCCGATAATGAGAAGTCCCTGAGCGAGAAGGATATCTTTGTGATTAACCTGAGGGGCTCCTTCAACGA
CGACCAGAAGGATGCCCTCTACTACGATGAAGCTAATAGAATTTGGAGAAAGCTCGAAAATATCATGCAC
AACATCAAGGAATTTAGGGGAAACAAGACAAGAGAGTATAAGAAGAAGGACGCCCCTAGACTGCCCAGAA
TCCTGCCCGCTGGCCGTGATGTTTCCGCCTTCAGCAAACTCATGTATGCCCTGACCATGTTCCTGGATGG
CAAGGAGATCAACGACCTCCTGACCACCCTGATTAATAAATTCGATAACATCCAGAGCTTCCTGAAGGTG
ATGCCTCTCATCGGAGTCAACGCTAAGTTCGTGGAGGAATACGCCTTTTTCAAAGACTCCGCCAAGATCG
CCGATGAGCTGAGGCTGATCAAGTCCTTCGCTAGAATGGGAGAACCTATTGCCGATGCCAGGAGGGCCAT
GTATATCGACGCCATCCGTATTTTAGGAACCAACCTGTCCTATGATGAGCTCAAGGCCCTCGCCGACACC
TTTTCCCTGGACGAGAACGGAAACAAGCTCAAGAAAGGCAAGCACGGCATGAGAAATTTCATTATTAATA
ACGTGATCAGCAATAAAAGGTTCCACTACCTGATCAGATACGGTGATCCTGCCCACCTCCATGAGATCGC
CAAAAACGAGGCCGTGGTGAAGTTCGTGCTCGGCAGGATCGCTGACATCCAGAAAAAACAGGGCCAGAAC
GGCAAGAACCAGATCGACAGGTACTACGAAACTTGTATCGGAAAGGATAAGGGCAAGAGCGTGAGCGAAA
AGGTGGACGCTCTCACAAAGATCATCACCGGAATGAACTACGACCAATTCGACAAGAAAAGGAGCGTCAT
TGAGGACACCGGCAGGGAAAACGCCGAGAGGGAGAAGTTTAAAAAGATCATCAGCCTGTACCTCACCGTG
ATCTACCACATCCTCAAGAATATTGTCAATATCAACGCCAGGTACGTCATCGGATTCCATTGCGTCGAGC
GTGATGCTCAACTGTACAAGGAGAAAGGCTACGACATCAATCTCAAGAAACTGGAAGAGAAGGGATTCAG
CTCCGTCACCAAGCTCTGCGCTGGCATTGATGAAACTGCCCCCGATAAGAGAAAGGACGTGGAAAAGGAG
ATGGCTGAAAGAGCCAAGGAGAGCATTGACAGCCTCGAGAGCGCCAACCCCAAGCTGTATGCCAATTACA
TCAAATACAGCGACGAGAAGAAAGCCGAGGAGTTCACCAGGCAGATTAACAGGGAGAAGGCCAAAACCGC
CCTGAACGCCTACCTGAGGAACACCAAGTGGAATGTGATCATCAGGGAGGACCTCCTGAGAATTGACAAC
AAGACATGTACCCTGTTCAGAAACAAGGCCGTCCACCTGGAAGTGGCCAGGTATGTCCACGCCTATATCA
ACGACATTGCCGAGGTCAATTCCTACTTCCAACTGTACCATTACATCATGCAGAGAATTATCATGAATGA
GAGGTACGAGAAAAGCAGCGGAAAGGTGTCCGAGTACTTCGACGCTGTGAATGACGAGAAGAAGTACAAC
GATAGGCTCCTGAAACTGCTGTGTGTGCCTTTCGGCTACTGTATCCCCAGGTTTAAGAACCTGAGCATCG
AGGCCCTGTTCGATAGGAACGAGGCCGCCAAGTTCGACAAGGAGAAAAAGAAGGTGTCCGGCAATTCCGG
ATCCGGACCTAAGAAAAAGAGGAAGGTGGCGGCCGCTTACCCATACGATGTTCCAGATTACGCTTAAGGT
ACAAAGTGGTGAATTCCGGCAATTCGATATCAAGCTTATCGATAATCAACCTCTGGATTACAAAATTTGT
GAAAGATTGACTGGTATTCTTAACTATGTTGCTCCTTTTACGCTATGTGGATACGCTGCTTTAATGCCTT
TGTATCATGCTATTGCTTCCCGTATGGCTTTCATTTTCTCCTCCTTGTATAAATCCTGGTTGCTGTCTCT
TTATGAGGAGTTGTGGCCCGTTGTCAGGCAACGTGGCGTGGTGTGCACTGTGTTTGCTGACGCAACCCCC
ACTGGTTGGGGCATTGCCACCACCTGTCAGCTCCTTTCCGGGACTTTCGCTTTCCCCCTCCCTATTGCCA
CGGCGGAACTCATCGCCGCCTGCCTTGCCCGCTGCTGGACAGGGGCTCGGCTGTTGGGCACTGACAATTC
CGTGGTGTTGTCGGGGAAATCATCGTCCTTTCCTTGGCTGCTCGCCTGTGTTGCCACCTGGATTCTGCGC
GGGACGTCCTTCTGCTACGTCCCTTCGGCCCTCAATCCAGCGGACCTTCCTTCCCGCGGCCTGCTGCCGG
CTCTGCGGCCTCTTCCGCGTCTTCGCCTTCGCCCTCAGACGAGTCGGATCTCCCTTTGGGCCGCCTCCCC
GCATCGATACCGTCGACCTCGAGTAGGTCTTGAAAGGAGTGGGAATTGGCTCCGGTGCCCGTCAGTGGGC
AGAGCGCACATCGCCCACAGTCCCCGAGAAGTTGGGGGGAGGGGTCGGCAATTGATCCGGTGCCTAGAGA
AGGTGGCGCGGGGTAAACTGGGAAAGTGATGTCGTGTACTGGCTCCGCCTTTTTCCCGAGGGTGGGGGAG
AACCGTATATAAGTGCAGTAGTCGCCGTGAACGTTCTTTTTCGCAACGGGTTTGCCGCCAGAACACAGGA
CCGGTTCTAGAGCGCTGCCACCATGTCTAGGCTGGACAAGAGCAAAGTCATAAACGGAGCTCTGGAATTA
CTCAATGGTGTCGGTATCGAAGGCCTGACGACAAGGAAACTCGCTCAAAAGCTGGGAGTTGAGCAGCCTA
CCCTGTACTGGCACGTGAAGAACAAGCGGGCCCTGCTCGATGCCCTGCCAATCGAGATGCTGGACAGGCA
TCATACCCACTTCTGCCCCCTGGAAGGCGAGTCATGGCAAGACTTTCTGCGGAACAACGCCAAGTCATAC
CGCTGTGCTCTCCTCTCACATCGCGACGGGGCTAAAGTGCATCTCGGCACCCGCCCAACAGAGAAACAGT
ACGAAACCCTGGAAAATCAGCTCGCGTTCCTGTGTCAGCAAGGCTTCTCCCTGGAGAACGCACTGTACGC
TCTGTCCGCCGTGGGCCACTTTACACTGGGCTGCGTATTGGAGGAACAGGAGCATCAAGTAGCAAAAGAG
GAAAGAGAGACACCTACCACCGATTCTATGCCCCCACTTCTGAGACAAGCAATTGAGCTGTTCGACCGGC
AGGGAGCCGAACCTGCCTTCCTTTTCGGCCTGGAACTAATCATATGTGGCCTGGAGAAACAGCTAAAGTG
CGAAAGCGGCGGGCCGACCGACGCCCTTGACGATTTTGACTTAGACATGCTCCCAGCCGATGCCCTTGAC
GATTTTGACCTTGACATGCTCCCCGGGGGATCCGGCGCAACAAACTTCTCTCTGCTGAAACAAGCCGGAG
ATGTCGAAGAGAATCCTGGACCGGGAGTGAGCAAGGGCGAGGAGCTGTTCACCGGGGTGGTGCCCATCCT
GGTCGAGCTGGACGGCGACGTAAACGGCCACAAGTTCAGCGTGTCTGGCGAGGGCGAGGGCGATGCCACC
TACGGCAAGCTGACCCTGAAGTTCATCTGCACCACCGGCAAGCTGCCCGTGCCCTGGCCCACCCTCGTGA
CCACCCTGACCTACGGCGTGCAGTGCTTCAGCCGCTACCCCGACCACATGAAGCAGCACGACTTCTTCAA
GTCCGCCATGCCCGAAGGCTACGTCCAGGAGCGCACCATCTTCTTCAAGGACGACGGCAACTACAAGACC
CGCGCCGAGGTGAAGTTCGAGGGCGACACCCTGGTGAACCGCATCGAGCTGAAGGGCATCGACTTCAAGG
AGGACGGCAACATCCTGGGGCACAAGCTGGAGTACAACTACAACAGCCACAACGTCTATATCATGGCCGA
CAAGCAGAAGAACGGCATCAAGGCGAACTTCAAGATCCGCCACAACATCGAGGACGGCAGCGTGCAGCTC
GCCGACCACTACCAGCAGAACACCCCCATCGGCGACGGCCCCGTGCTGCTGCCCGACAACCACTACCTGA
GCACCCAGTCCGCCCTGAGCAAAGACCCCAACGAGAAGCGCGATCACATGGTCCTGCTGGAGTTCGTGAC
CGCCGCCGGGATCACTCTCGGCATGGACGAGCTGTACAAGTAAGGTACCTTTAAGACCAATGACTTACAA
GGCAGCTGTAGATCTTAGCCACTTTTTAAAAGAAAAGGGGGGACTGGAAGGGCTAATTCACTCCCAACGA
AGACAAGATATCCTTGATCTGTGGATCTACCACACACAAGGCTACTTCCCTGATTGGCAGAACTACACAC
CAGGGCCAGGGATCAGATATCCACTGACCTTTGGATGGTGCTACAAGCTAGTACCAGTTGAGCAAGAGAA
GGTAGAAGAAGCCAATGAAGGAGAGAACACCCGCTTGTTACACCCTGTGAGCCTGCATGGGATGGATGAC
CCGGAGAGAGAAGTATTAGAGTGGAGGTTTGACAGCCGCCTAGCATTTCATCACATGGCCCGAGAGCTGC
ATCCGGACTGTACTGGGTCTCTCTGGTTAGACCAGATCTGAGCCTGGGAGCTCTCTGGCTAACTAGGGAA
CCCACTGCTTAAGCCTCAATAAAGCTTGCCTTGAGTGCTTCAAGTAGTGTGTGCCCGTCTGTTGTGTGAC
TCTGGTAACTAGAGATCCCTCAGACCCTTTTAGTCAGTGTGGAAAATCTCTAGCAGGGCCCGTTTAAACC
CGCTGATCAGCCTCGACTGTGCCTTCTAGTTGCCAGCCATCTGTTGTTTGCCCCTCCCCCGTGCCTTCCT
TGACCCTGGAAGGTGCCACTCCCACTGTCCTTTCCTAATAAAATGAGGAAATTGCATCGCATTGTCTGAG
TAGGTGTCATTCTATTCTGGGGGGTGGGGTGGGGCAGGACAGCAAGGGGGAGGATTGGGAAGACAATAGC
AGGCATGCTGGGGATGCGGTGGGCTCTATGGCTTCTGAGGCGGAAAGAACCAGCTGGGGCTCTAGGGGGT
ATCCCC
[124 nt withheld, positions 9037-9160]
C
[91 nt withheld, positions 9162-9252]
A
[49 nt withheld, positions 9254-9302]
CCTTTGACGTTGGAGTCCACGTTCTTT
[37 nt withheld, positions 9330-9366]
ACCCTATCTCGGTCTATTCTTTTGATTTATAAGGGATTTTGCCGATTTCGGCCTATTGGTTAAAAAATGA
GCTGATTTAACAAAAATTTAACGCGAATTAATTCTGTGGAATGTGTGTCAGTTAGGGTGTGGAAAGTCCC
CAGGCTCCCCAGCAGGCAGAAGTATGCAAAGCATGCATCTCAATTAGTCAGCAACCAGGTGTGGAAAGTC
CCCAGGCTCCCCAGCAGGCAGAAGTATGCAAAGCATGCATCTCAATTAGTCAGCAACCATAGTCCCGCCC
CTAACTCCGCCCATCCCGCCCCTAACTCCGCCCAGTTCCGCCCATTCTCCGCCCCATGGCTGACTAATTT
TTTTTATTTATGCAGAGGCCGAGGCCGCCTCTGCCTCTGAGCTATTCCAGAAGTAGTGAGGAGGCTTTTT
TGGAGGCCTAGGCTTTTGCAAAAAGCTCCCGGGAGCTTGTATATCCATTTTCGGATCTGATCAGCACGTG
TTGACAATTAATCATCGGCATAGTATATCGGCATAGTATAATACGACAAGGTGAGGAACTAAACCATGGC
CAAGTTGACCAGTGCCGTTCCGGTGCTCACCGCGCGCGACGTCGCCGGAGCGGTCGAGTTCTGGACCGAC
CGGCTCGGGTTCTCCCGGGACTTCGTGGAGGACGACTTCGCCGGTGTGGTCCGGGACGACGTGACCCTGT
TCATCAGCGCGGTCCAGGACCAGGTGGTGCCGGACAACACCCTGGCCTGGGTGTGGGTGCGCGGCCTGGA
CGAGCTGTACGCCGAGTGGTCGGAGGTCGTGTCCACGAACTTCCGGGACGCCTCCGGGCCGGCCATGACC
GAGATCGGCGAGCAGCCGTGGGGGCGGGAGTTCGCCCTGCGCGACCCGGCCGGCAACTGCGTGCACTTCG
TGGCCGAGGAGCAGGACTGACACGTGCTACGAGATTTCGATTCCACCGCCGCCTTCTATGAAAGGTTGGG
CTTCGGAATCGTTTTCCGGGACGCCGGCTGGATGATCCTCCAGCGCGGGGATCTCATGCTGGAGTTCTTC
GCCCACCCCAACTTGTTTATTGCAGCTTATAATGGTTACAAATAAAGCAATAGCATCACAAATTTCACAA
ATAAAGCATTTTTTTCACTGCATTCTAGTTGTGGTTTGTCCAAACTCATCAATGTATCTTATCATGTCTG
TATACCGTCGACCTCTAGCTAGAGCTTGGCGTAATCATGGTCATAGCTGTTTCCTGTGTGAAATTGTTAT
CCGCTCACAATTCCACACAACATACGAGCCGGAAGCATAAAGTGTAAAGCCTGGGGTGCCTAATGAGTGA
GCTAACTCACATTAATTGCGTTGCGCTCACTGCCCGCTTTCCAGTCGGGAAACCTGTCGTGCCAGCTGCA
TTAATGAATCGGCCAACGCGCGGGGAGAGGCGGTTTGCGTATTGGGCGCTCTTCCGCTTCCTCGCTCACT
GACTCGCTGCGCTCGGTCGTTCGGCTGCGGCGAGCGGTATCAGCTCACTCAAAGGCGGTAATACGGTTAT
CCACAGAATCAGGGGATAACGCAGGAAAGAACATGTGAGCAAAAGGCCAGCAAAAGGCCAGGAACCGTAA
AAAGGCCGCGTTGCTGGCGTTTTTCCATAGGCTCCGCCCCCCTGACGAGCATCACAAAAATCGACGCTCA
AGTCAGAGGTGGCGAAACCCGACAGGACTATAAAGATACCAGGCGTTTCCCCCTGGAAGCTCCCTCGTGC
GCTCTCCTGTTCCGACCCTGCCGCTTACCGGATACCTGTCCGCCTTTCTCCCTTCGGGAAGCGTGGCGCT
TTCTCATAGCTCACGCTGTAGGTATCTCAGTTCGGTGTAGGTCGTTCGCTCCAAGCTGGGCTGTGTGCAC
GAACCCCCCGTTCAGCCCGACCGCTGCGCCTTATCCGGTAACTATCGTCTTGAGTCCAACCCGGTAAGAC
ACGACTTATCGCCACTGGCAGCAGCCACTGGTAACAGGATTAGCAGAGCGAGGTATGTAGGCGGTGCTAC
AGAGTTCTTGAAGTGGTGGCCTAACTACGGCTACACTAGAAGAACAGTATTTGGTATCTGCGCTCTGCTG
AAGCCAGTTACCTTCGGAAAAAGAGTTGGTAGCTCTTGATCCGGCAAACAAACCACCGCTGGTAGCGGTG
GTTTTTTTGTTTGCAAGCAGCAGATTACGCGCAGAAAAAAAGGATCTCAAGAAGATCCTTTGATCTTTTC
TACGGGGTCTGACGCTCAGTGGAACGAAAACTCACGTTAAGGGATTTTGGTCATGAGATTATCAAAAAGG
ATCTTCACCTAGATCCTTTTAAATTAAAAATGAAGTTTTAAATCAATCTAAAGTATATATGAGTAAACTT
GGTCTGACAGTTACCAATGCTTAATCAGTGAGGCACCTATCTCAGCGATCTGTCTATTTCGTTCATCCAT
AGTTGCCTGACTCCCCGTCGTGTAGATAACTACGATACGGGAGGGCTTACCATCTGGCCCCAGTGCTGCA
ATGATACCGCGAGACCCACGCTCACCGGCTCCAGATTTATCAGCAATAAACCAGCCAGCCGGAAGGGCCG
AGCGCAGAAGTGGTCCTGCAACTTTATCCGCCTCCATCCAGTCTATTAATTGTTGCCGGGAAGCTAGAGT
AAGTAGTTCGCCAGTTAATAGTTTGCGCAACGTTGTTGCCATTGCTACAGGCATCGTGGTGTCACGCTCG
TCGTTTGGTATGGCTTCATTCAGCTCCGGTTCCCAACGATCAAGGCGAGTTACATGATCCCCCATGTTGT
GCAAAAAAGCGGTTAGCTCCTTCGGTCCTCCGATCGTTGTCAGAAGTAAGTTGGCCGCAGTGTTATCACT
CATGGTTATGGCAGCACTGCATAATTCTCTTACTGTCATGCCATCCGTAAGATGCTTTTCTGTGACTGGT
GAGTACTCAACCAAGTCATTCTGAGAATAGTGTATGCGGCGACCGAGTTGCTCTTGCCCGGCGTCAATAC
GGGATAATACCGCGCCACATAGCAGAACTTTAAAAGTGCTCATCATTGGAAAACGTTCTTCGGGGCGAAA
ACTCTCAAGGATCTTACCGCTGTTGAGATCCAGTTCGATGTAACCCACTCGTGCACCCAACTGATCTTCA
GCATCTTTTACTTTCACCAGCGTTTCTGGGTGAGCAAAAACAGGAAGGCAAAATGCCGCAAAAAAGGGAA
TAAGGGCGACACGGAAATGTTGAATACTCATACTCTTCCTTTTTCAATATTATTGAAGCATTTATCAGGG
TTATTGTCTCATGAGCGGATACATATTTGAATGTATTTAGAAAAATAAACAAATAGGGGTTCCGCGCACA
TTTCCCCGAAAAGTGCCACCTGACGTCGACGGATCGGGAGATCTCCCGATCCCCTATGGTGCACTCTCAG
TACAATCTGCTCTGATGCCGCATAGTTAAGCCAGTATCTGCTCCCTGCTTGTGTGTTGGAGGTCGCTGAG
TAGTGCGCGAGCAAAATTTAAGCTACAACAAGGCAAGGCTTGACCGACAATTGCATGAAGAATCTGCTTA
GGGTTAGGCGTTTTGCGCTGCTTCGCGATGTACGGGCCAGATATACGCGTT
